>Addgene plasmid #126946 | (SIM)10 | addgene full sequence | sequence record 256126 | Addgene NGS Result
TTTGTTTAACTTTAAGAAGGAGATATACCATGTCTGGCCATCACCATCACCATCACCATCACCATCACGG
CATGAAAATCGAAGAAGGTAAACTGGTAATCTGGATTAACGGCGATAAAGGCTATAACGGTCTCGCTGAA
GTCGGTAAGAAATTCGAGAAAGATACCGGAATTAAAGTCACCGTTGAGCATCCGGATAAACTGGAAGAGA
AATTCCCACAGGTTGCGGCAACTGGCGATGGCCCTGACATTATCTTCTGGGCACACGACCGCTTTGGTGG
CTACGCTCAATCTGGCCTGTTGGCTGAAATCACCCCGGACAAAGCGTTCCAGGACAAGCTGTATCCGTTT
ACCTGGGATGCCGTACGTTACAACGGCAAGCTGATTGCTTACCCGATCGCTGTTGAAGCGTTATCGCTGA
TTTATAACAAAGATCTGCTGCCGAACCCGCCAAAAACCTGGGAAGAGATCCCGGCGCTGGATAAAGAACT
GAAAGCGAAAGGTAAGAGCGCGCTGATGTTCAACCTGCAAGAACCGTACTTCACCTGGCCGCTGATTGCT
GCTGACGGGGGTTATGCGTTCAAGTATGAAAACGGCAAGTACGACATTAAAGACGTGGGCGTGGATAACG
CTGGCGCGAAAGCGGGTCTGACCTTCCTGGTTGACCTGATTAAAAACAAACACATGAATGCAGACACCGA
TTACTCCATCGCAGAAGCTGCCTTTAATAAAGGCGAAACAGCGATGACCATCAACGGCCCGTGGGCATGG
TCCAACATCGACACCAGCAAAGTGAATTATGGTGTAACGGTACTGCCGACCTTCAAGGGTCAACCATCCA
AACCGTTCGTTGGCGTGCTGAGCGCAGGTATTAACGCCGCCAGTCCGAACAAAGAGCTGGCAAAAGAGTT
CCTCGAAAACTATCTGCTGACTGATGAAGGTCTGGAAGCGGTTAATAAAGACAAACCGCTGGGTGCCGTA
GCGCTGAAGTCTTACGAGGAAGAGTTGGCGAAAGATCCACGTATTGCCGCCACCATGGAAAACGCCCAGA
AAGGTGAAATCATGCCGAACATCCCGCAGATGTCCGCTTTCTGGTATGCCGTGCGTACTGCGGTGATCAA
CGCCGCCAGCGGTCGTCAGACTGTCGATGAAGCCCTGAAAGACGCGCAGACTAATTCGAGCTCGAACAAC
AACAACAATAACAATAACAACAACCTCGGGATCGAGGGAAGGATTTCAGAAAACCTGTACTTCCAGGGAT
CCGGTGGCTCTTGGGGTGGGAGCAAAGTAGATGTGATCGACTTGACCATCGAAAGCAGCAGCGACGAAGA
AGAAGATCCGCCTGCCAAACGCGGCGGTAGCGGTGGCTCTGGCGGGAGCGGCGGCTCGAAAGTTGATGTC
ATTGACCTTACAATTGAATCTTCGAGCGATGAAGAGGAAGATCCTCCAGCGAAACGTGGCGGCTCGGGAG
GTTCGGGCGGCAGCGGCGGAAGCAAAGTCGATGTAATTGACTTAACGATCGAATCTAGCAGCGATGAAGA
AGAAGATCCACCGGCTAAACGTGGGGGCTCAGGGGGTTCTGGCGGTTCAGGCGGCAGTAAAGTTGACGTG
ATTGACCTCACCATCGAAAGCAGTAGCGACGAGGAAGAAGATCCACCAGCAAAACGCGGAGGGAGCGGGG
GCAGCGGCGGCAGCGGCGGATCTAAAGTGGACGTTATCGATCTGACGATCGAAAGCAGTAGCGATGAGGA
AGAGGACCCGCCGGCGAAACGGGGCGGCTCGGGGGGCTCAGGTGGCTCTGGTGGGAGCAAAGTAGATGTG
ATCGACTTGACCATCGAAAGCAGCAGCGACGAAGAAGAAGATCCGCCTGCCAAACGCGGCGGTAGCGGTG
GCTCTGGCGGGAGCGGCGGCTCGAAAGTTGATGTCATTGACCTTACAATTGAATCTTCGAGCGATGAAGA
GGAAGATCCTCCAGCGAAACGTGGCGGCTCGGGAGGTTCGGGCGGCAGCGGCGGAAGCAAAGTCGATGTA
ATTGACTTAACGATCGAATCTAGCAGCGATGAAGAAGAAGATCCACCGGCTAAACGTGGGGGCTCAGGGG
GTTCTGGCGGTTCAGGCGGCAGTAAAGTTGACGTGATTGACCTCACCATCGAAAGCAGTAGCGACGAGGA
AGAAGATCCACCAGCAAAACGCGGAGGGAGCGGGGGCAGCGGCGGCAGCGGCGGATCTAAAGTGGACGTT
ATCGATCTGACGATCGAAAGCAGTAGCGATGAGGAAGAGGACCCGCCGGCGAAACGGGGCGGCTCGTGCG
GGGGCTCACTCGAGAACCTGTATTTTCAGGGCCGTAAACGTAAACGTAAACGTAAACGTAAAGGCTGAGT
CGAGCACCACCACCACCACCACTGAGATCCGGCTGCTAACAAAGCCCGAAAGGAAGCTGAGTTGGCTGCT
GCCACCGCTGAGCAATAACTAGCATAACCCCTTGGGGCCTCTAAACGGGTCTTGAGGGGTTTTTTGCTGA
AAGGAGGAACTATATCCGGATTGGCGAATGGG
[124 nt withheld, positions 2553-2676]
C
[91 nt withheld, positions 2678-2768]
A
[49 nt withheld, positions 2770-2818]
CCTTTGACGTTGGAGTCCACGTTCTTT
[37 nt withheld, positions 2846-2882]
ACCCTATCTCGGTCTATTCTTTTGATTTATAAGGGATTTTGCCGATTTCGGCCTATTGGTTAAAAAATGA
GCTGATTTAACAAAAATTTAACGCGAATTTTAACAAAATATTAACGCTTACAATTTAGGTGGCACTTTTC
GGGGAAATGTGCGCGGAACCCCTATTTGTTTATTTTTCTAAATACATTCAAATATGTATCCGCTCATGAG
ACAATAACCCTGATAAATGCTTCAATAATATTGAAAAAGGAAGAGTATGAGTATTCAACATTTCCGTGTC
GCCCTTATTCCCTTTTTTGCGGCATTTTGCCTTCCTGTTTTTGCTCACCCAGAAACGCTGGTGAAAGTAA
AAGATGCTGAAGATCAGTTGGGTGCACGAGTGGGTTACATCGAACTGGATCTCAACAGCGGTAAGATCCT
TGAGAGTTTTCGCCCCGAAGAACGTTTTCCAATGATGAGCACTTTTAAAGTTCTGCTATGTGGCGCGGTA
TTATCCCGTATTGACGCCGGGCAAGAGCAACTCGGTCGCCGCATACACTATTCTCAGAATGACTTGGTTG
AGTACTCACCAGTCACAGAAAAGCATCTTACGGATGGCATGACAGTAAGAGAATTATGCAGTGCTGCCAT
AACCATGAGTGATAACACTGCGGCCAACTTACTTCTGACAACGATCGGAGGACCGAAGGAGCTAACCGCT
TTTTTGCACAACATGGGGGATCATGTAACTCGCCTTGATCGTTGGGAACCGGAGCTGAATGAAGCCATAC
CAAACGACGAGCGTGACACCACGATGCCTGCAGCAATGGCAACAACGTTGCGCAAACTATTAACTGGCGA
ACTACTTACTCTAGCTTCCCGGCAACAATTAATAGACTGGATGGAGGCGGATAAAGTTGCAGGACCACTT
CTGCGCTCGGCCCTTCCGGCTGGCTGGTTTATTGCTGATAAATCTGGAGCCGGTGAGCGTGGGTCTCGCG
GTATCATTGCAGCACTGGGGCCAGATGGTAAGCCCTCCCGTATCGTAGTTATCTACACGACGGGGAGTCA
GGCAACTATGGATGAACGAAATAGACAGATCGCTGAGATAGGTGCCTCACTGATTAAGCATTGGTAACTG
TCAGACCAAGTTTACTCATATATACTTTAGATTGATTTAAAACTTCATTTTTAATTTAAAAGGATCTAGG
TGAAGATCCTTTTTGATAATCTCATGACCAAAATCCCTTAACGTGAGTTTTCGTTCCACTGAGCGTCAGA
CCCCGTAGAAAAGATCAAAGGATCTTCTTGAGATCCTTTTTTTCTGCGCGTAATCTGCTGCTTGCAAACA
AAAAAACCACCGCTACCAGCGGTGGTTTGTTTGCCGGATCAAGAGCTACCAACTCTTTTTCCGAAGGTAA
CTGGCTTCAGCAGAGCGCAGATACCAAATACTGTCCTTCTAGTGTAGCCGTAGTTAGGCCACCACTTCAA
GAACTCTGTAGCACCGCCTACATACCTCGCTCTGCTAATCCTGTTACCAGTGGCTGCTGCCAGTGGCGAT
AAGTCGTGTCTTACCGGGTTGGACTCAAGACGATAGTTACCGGATAAGGCGCAGCGGTCGGGCTGAACGG
GGGGTTCGTGCACACAGCCCAGCTTGGAGCGAACGACCTACACCGAACTGAGATACCTACAGCGTGAGCT
ATGAGAAAGCGCCACGCTTCCCGAAGGGAGAAAGGCGGACAGGTATCCGGTAAGCGGCAGGGTCGGAACA
GGAGAGCGCACGAGGGAGCTTCCAGGGGGAAACGCCTGGTATCTTTATAGTCCTGTCGGGTTTCGCCACC
TCTGACTTGAGCGTCGATTTTTGTGATGCTCGTCAGGGGGGCGGAGCCTATGGAAAAACGCCAGCAACGC
GGCCTTTTTACGGTTCCTGGCCTTTTGCTGGCCTTTTGCTCACATGTTCTTTCCTGCGTTATCCCCTGAT
TCTGTGGATAACCGTATTACCGCCTTTGAGTGAGCTGATACCGCTCGCCGCAGCCGAACGACCGAGCGCA
GCGAGTCAGTGAGCGAGGAAGCGGAAGAGCGCCTGATGCGGTATTTTCTCCTTACGCATCTGTGCGGTAT
TTCACACCGCAATGGTGCACTCTCAGTACAATCTGCTCTGATGCCGCATAGTTAAGCCAGTATACACTCC
GCTATCGCTACGTGACTGGGTCATGGCTGCGCCCCGACACCCGCCAACACCCGCTGACGCGCCCTGACGG
GCTTGTCTGCTCCCGGCATCCGCTTACAGACAAGCTGTGACCGTCTCCGGGAGCTGCATGTGTCAGAGGT
TTTCACCGTCATCACCGAAACGCGCGAGGCAGCTGCGGTAAAGCTCATCAGCGTGGTCGTGAAGCGATTC
ACAGATGTCTGCCTGTTCATCCGCGTCCAGCTCGTTGAGTTTCTCCAGAAGCGTTAATGTCTGGCTTCTG
ATAAAGCGGGCCATGTTAAGGGCGGTTTTTTCCTGTTTGGTCACTGATGCCTCCGTGTAAGGGGGATTTC
TGTTCATGGGGGTAATGATACCGATGAAACGAGAGAGGATGCTCACGATACGGGTTACTGATGATGAACA
TGCCCGGTTACTGGAACGTTGTGAGGGTAAACAACTGGCGGTATGGATGCGGCGGGACCAGAGAAAAATC
ACTCAGGGTCAATGCCAGCGCTTCGTTAATACAGATGTAGGTGTTCCACAGGGTAGCCAGCAGCATCCTG
CGATGCAGATCCGGAACATAATGGTGCAGGGCGCTGACTTCCGCGTTTCCAGACTTTACGAAACACGGAA
ACCGAAGACCATTCATGTTGTTGCTCAGGTCGCAGACGTTTTGCAGCAGCAGTCGCTTCACGTTCGCTCG
CGTATCGGTGATTCATTCTGCTAACCAGTAAGGCAACCCCGCCAGCCTAGCCGGGTCCTCAACGACAGGA
GCACGATCATGCGCACCCGTGGGGCCGCCATGCCGGCGATAATGGCCTGCTTCTCGCCGAAACGTTTGGT
GGCGGGACCAGTGACGAAGGCTTGAGCGAGGGCGTGCAAGATTCCGAATACCGCAAGCGACAGGCCGATC
ATCGTCGCGCTCCAGCGAAAGCGGTCCTCGCCGAAAATGACCCAGAGCGCTGCCGGCACCTGTCCTACGA
GTTGCATGATAAAGAAGACAGTCATAAGTGCGGCGACGATAGTCATGCCCCGCGCCCACCGGAAGGAGCT
GACTGGGTTGAAGGCTCTCAAGGGCATCGGTCGAGATCCCGGTGCCTAATGAGTGAGCTAACTTACATTA
ATTGCGTTGCGCTCACTGCCCGCTTTCCAGTCGGGAAACCTGTCGTGCCAGCTGCATTAATGAATCGGCC
AACGCGCGGGGAGAGGCGGTTTGCGTATTGGGCGCCAGGGTGGTTTTTCTTTTCACCAGTGAGACGGGCA
ACAGCTGATTGCCCTTCACCGCCTGGCCCTGAGAGAGTTGCAGCAAGCGGTCCACGCTGGTTTGCCCCAG
CAGGCGAAAATCCTGTTTGATGGTGGTTAACGGCGGGATATAACATGAGCTGTCTTCGGTATCGTCGTAT
CCCACTACCGAGATATCCGCACCAACGCGCAGCCCGGACTCGGTAATGGCGCGCATTGCGCCCAGCGCCA
TCTGATCGTTGGCAACCAGCATCGCAGTGGGAACGATGCCCTCATTCAGCATTTGCATGGTTTGTTGAAA
ACCGGACATGGCACTCCAGTCGCCTTCCCGTTCCGCTATCGGCTGAATTTGATTGCGAGTGAGATATTTA
TGCCAGCCAGCCAGACGCAGACGCGCCGAGACAGAACTTAATGGGCCCGCTAACAGCGCGATTTGCTGGT
GACCCAATGCGACCAGATGCTCCACGCCCAGTCGCGTACCGTCTTCATGGGAGAAAATAATACTGTTGAT
GGGTGTCTGGTCAGAGACATCAAGAAATAACGCCGGAACATTAGTGCAGGCAGCTTCCACAGCAATGGCA
TCCTGGTCATCCAGCGGATAGTTAATGATCAGCCCACTGACGCGTTGCGCGAGAAGATTGTGCACCGCCG
CTTTACAGGCTTCGACGCCGCTTCGTTCTACCATCGACACCACCACGCTGGCACCCAGTTGATCGGCGCG
AGATTTAATCGCCGCGACAATTTGCGACGGCGCGTGCAGGGCCAGACTGGAGGTGGCAACGCCAATCAGC
AACGACTGTTTGCCCGCCAGTTGTTGTGCCACGCGGTTGGGAATGTAATTCAGCTCCGCCATCGCCGCTT
CCACTTTTTCCCGCGTTTTCGCAGAAACGTGGCTGGCCTGGTTCACCACGCGGGAAACGGTCTGATAAGA
GACACCGGCATACTCTGCGACATCGTATAACGTTACTGGTTTCACATTCACCACCCTGAATTGACTCTCT
TCCGGGCGCTATCATGCCATACCGCGAAAGGTTTTGCGCCATTCGATGGTGTCCGGGATCTCGACGCTCT
CCCTTATGCGACTCCTGCATTAGGAAGCAGCCCAGTAGTAGGTTGAGGCCGTTGAGCACCGCCGCCGCAA
GGAATGGTGCATGCAAGGAGATGGCGCCCAACAGTCCCCCGGCCACGGGGCCTGCCACCATACCCACGCC
GAAACAAGCGCTCATGAGCCCGAAGTGGCGAGCCCGATCTTCCCCATCGGTGATGTCGGCGATATAGGCG
CCAGCAACCGCACCTGTGGCGCCGGTGATGCCGGCCACGATGCGTCCGGCGTAGAGGATCGAGATCTCGA
TCCCGCGAAATTAATACGACTCACTATAGGGGAATTGTGAGCGGATAACAATTCCCCTCTAGAAATAAT
Features (pLannotate 1.2.2; 23 found; start..end, strand, type, name):
      1..23      +  RBS            RBS: efficient ribosome binding site from bacteriophage T7 gene 10 (Olins and Rangwala, 1989)
     42..65      +  CDS            8xHis: 8xHis affinity tag
     72..1172    +  CDS            MBP: maltose binding protein from E. coli; malE (mutated); This version of the gene does not encode a signal sequence, so MBP will remain in the cytosol.
   1239..1257    +  CDS            TEV site (fragment): tobacco etch virus (TEV) protease recognition and cleavage site
   1284..1352    +  CDS            Pias2 (fragment): PIAS2_RAT - Also known as Miz1, Piasx. Experimental evidence at protein level: Swiss-Prot protein existence level 1. Functions as an E3-type small ubiquitin-like modifier (SUMO) ligase, stabilizing the interaction between UBE2I and the substrate, and as a SUMO-tethering factor. Plays a crucial role as a transcriptional coregulation in various cellular pathways, including the STAT pathway, the p53 pathway and the steroid hormone signaling pathway. The effects of this transcriptional coregulation, transactivation or silencing may vary depending upon the biological context and PIAS2 isoform studi
   2325..2342    +  CDS            TEV site (fragment): tobacco etch virus (TEV) protease recognition and cleavage site
   2385..2402    +  CDS            9xHis (fragment): 9xHis affinity tag
   2412..2461    +  CDS            SET1 (fragment): solubility-enhancement tag derived from T7 phage gene 10B
   2469..2516    +  terminator     T7 terminator: transcription terminator for bacteriophage T7 RNA polymerase
   2553..2981    +  rep_origin     f1 ori (sequence partly withheld): f1 bacteriophage origin of replication; arrow indicates direction of (+) strand synthesis
   3034..3138    +  promoter       AmpR promoter: bla
   3139..3999    +  CDS            AmpR: β-lactamase; bla; confers resistance to ampicillin, carbenicillin, and related antibiotics
   4170..4758    +  rep_origin     ori: high-copy-number ColE1/pMB1/pBR322/pUC origin of replication
   4944..5083    -  misc_feature   bom: basis of mobility region from pBR322
   5185..5376    -  CDS            rop: Rop protein, which maintains plasmids at low copy number; rop
   5393..5773    +  CDS            YPB1_ECOLX: Protein predicted: Swiss-Prot protein existence level 4. From Escherichia coli.
   5845..6136    -  CDS            TcR (fragment): tetracycline efflux protein; tet; confers resistance to tetracycline
   6151..6172    -  protein_bind   CAP binding site: CAP binding activates transcription in the presence of cAMP. E. coli catabolite activator protein
   6185..7267    -  CDS            lacI: lac repressor; lacI; The lac repressor binds to the lac operator to inhibit transcription in E. coli. This inhibition can be relieved by adding lactose or isopropyl-β-D-thiogalactopyranoside (IPTG).
   7268..7345    -  promoter       lacI promoter: lacI
   7353..7632    -  CDS            TcR (fragment): tetracycline efflux protein; tet; confers resistance to tetracycline
   7654..7672    +  promoter       T7 promoter: promoter for bacteriophage T7 RNA polymerase
   7673..7697    +  protein_bind   lac operator: The lac repressor binds to the lac operator to inhibit transcription in E. coli. This inhibition can be relieved by adding lactose or isopropyl-β-D-thiogalactopyranoside (IPTG). lac repressor encoded by lacI
