[The description below was written by a language model from this plasmid's Addgene catalogue record and pLannotate feature annotations shown in this document.]
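Description:
(SIM)10 is a bacterial expression plasmid for producing a synthetic polyvalent protein made of ten copies of the SUMO-interacting motif (SIM) from human PIASx (PIAS2), with successive motifs separated by (GGS)4 flexible linkers. The catalogue lists the backbone and promoter as unknown. The feature table, however, shows a pET-like architecture: a T7 promoter with an adjacent lac operator, the T7 gene 10 ribosome binding site, a T7 terminator, and a plasmid-borne lacI gene. This arrangement implies IPTG-inducible expression in a host supplying T7 RNA polymerase. Propagation relies on a ColE1/pMB1-type origin together with rop and the bom region, consistent with the low copy number recorded. Selection is by ampicillin through β-lactamase. An f1 origin and remnants of a tetracycline resistance gene are also present.

The open reading frame begins with an N-terminal polyhistidine tag (described as His10 in the catalogue, annotated as 8xHis) fused to cytosolic maltose-binding protein. A TEV protease site follows, then the poly-SIM insert cloned between BamHI and XhoI, and then a second TEV site. Downstream of that site the catalogue describes an "RK" element, while the annotation picks up a His-tag fragment and a short solubility-tag fragment. Only the first repeat is annotated as a Pias2 fragment. The flanking TEV sites should allow the affinity and solubility tags to be removed after purification. The sequenced record is 7,711 nt, somewhat larger than the 7,056 bp stated in the catalogue.

According to the record, the purified protein serves as a client for assessing SUMO-SIM scaffolds, in work on the compositional control of phase-separated cellular bodies.
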