Addgene plasmid #126946: (SIM)10
Purpose: Bacterial expression plasmid for (SIM)10 client to assess SUMO-SIM scaffolds.
Depositing lab: Michael Rosen. Depositing organization: University of Texas Southwestern Medical Center. Publication: Compositional Control of Phase-Separated Cellular Bodies. Banani SF, Rice AM, Peeples WB, Lin Y, Jain S, Parker R, Rosen MK. Cell. 2016 Jul 28;166(3):651-663. doi: 10.1016/j.cell.2016.06.010. Epub 2016 Jun 30. PubMed 27374333.
Backbone
  Vector backbone: unknown
  Backbone manufacturer: unknown
  Backbone size w/o insert (bp): 6000
  Total vector size (bp): 7056
  Modifications to backbone: His10-MBP-tev-cloning sites-tev-RK see attachment
  Vector type: Bacterial Expression
Growth in bacteria
  Bacterial resistance: Ampicillin, 100 μg/mL
  Growth temperature: 37°C
  Growth strain: DH5alpha
  Copy number: Low Copy
Gene/Insert
  Gene/Insert name: 10 repeats of SUMO interacting motif (SIM) from PIASx each separated by (GGS)4 (alt name: poly-SIM)
  Species: H. sapiens (human)
  Insert size (bp): 1056
  Entrez Gene: PIAS2 (a.k.a. ARIP3, DIP, MIZ1, PIASX, SIZ2, ZMIZ4)
  Promoter: unknown
  Cloning method: Restriction Enzyme; 5′ cloning site BamHI (not destroyed); 3′ cloning site XhoI (not destroyed)
  Sequencing primers: 5′ GATGAAGCCCTGAAAGACGCGCAG; 3′ GCTAGTTATTGCTCAGCGG
Terms and licenses: Academic/Nonprofit Terms; Industry Terms: Not Available to Industry
How to cite: (SIM)10 was a gift from Michael Rosen (Addgene plasmid # 126946 ; http://n2t.net/addgene:126946 ; RRID:Addgene_126946)
