>Addgene plasmid #126946 | (SIM)10 | depositor partial sequence | sequence record 242910 | insert including restriction sites, 10 SIM motifs separated by (GGS)4
GGATCCGGTGGCTCTTGGGGTGGGAGCAAAGTAGATGTGATCGACTTGACCATCGAAAGCAGCAGCGACG
AAGAAGAAGATCCGCCTGCCAAACGCGGCGGTAGCGGTGGCTCTGGCGGGAGCGGCGGCTCGAAAGTTGA
TGTCATTGACCTTACAATTGAATCTTCGAGCGATGAAGAGGAAGATCCTCCAGCGAAACGTGGCGGCTCG
GGAGGTTCGGGCGGCAGCGGCGGAAGCAAAGTCGATGTAATTGACTTAACGATCGAATCTAGCAGCGATG
AAGAAGAAGATCCACCGGCTAAACGTGGGGGCTCAGGGGGTTCTGGCGGTTCAGGCGGCAGTAAAGTTGA
CGTGATTGACCTCACCATCGAAAGCAGTAGCGACGAGGAAGAAGATCCACCAGCAAAACGCGGAGGGAGC
GGGGGCAGCGGCGGCAGCGGCGGATCTAAAGTGGACGTTATCGATCTGACGATCGAAAGCAGTAGCGATG
AGGAAGAGGACCCGCCGGCGAAACGGGGCGGCTCGGGGGGCTCAGGTGGCTCTGGTGGGAGCAAAGTAGA
TGTGATCGACTTGACCATCGAAAGCAGCAGCGACGAAGAAGAAGATCCGCCTGCCAAACGCGGCGGTAGC
GGTGGCTCTGGCGGGAGCGGCGGCTCGAAAGTTGATGTCATTGACCTTACAATTGAATCTTCGAGCGATG
AAGAGGAAGATCCTCCAGCGAAACGTGGCGGCTCGGGAGGTTCGGGCGGCAGCGGCGGAAGCAAAGTCGA
TGTAATTGACTTAACGATCGAATCTAGCAGCGATGAAGAAGAAGATCCACCGGCTAAACGTGGGGGCTCA
GGGGGTTCTGGCGGTTCAGGCGGCAGTAAAGTTGACGTGATTGACCTCACCATCGAAAGCAGTAGCGACG
AGGAAGAAGATCCACCAGCAAAACGCGGAGGGAGCGGGGGCAGCGGCGGCAGCGGCGGATCTAAAGTGGA
CGTTATCGATCTGACGATCGAAAGCAGTAGCGATGAGGAAGAGGACCCGCCGGCGAAACGGGGCGGCTCG
TGCGGGGGCTCACTCGAG
